Addgene plasmid #202104: pL0_AC-epyC
Purpose: Level 0 plasmid containing the promoter from gene 41316 from Phaeodactylum tricornutum with AC overhangs used to build a level 1 construct.
Depositing lab: Christopher Dupont. Depositing organization: J. Craig Venter Institute (JCVI). Publication: Universal loop assembly: open, efficient and cross-kingdom DNA fabrication. Pollak B, Matute T, Nunez I, Cerda A, Lopez C, Vargas V, Kan A, Bielinski V, von Dassow P, Dupont CL, Federici F. Synth Biol (Oxf). 2020;5(1):ysaa001. doi: 10.1093/synbio/ysaa001. Epub 2020 Feb 5. PubMed 32161816.
Backbone
  Vector backbone: pL0R
  Vector type: Synthetic Biology
Growth in bacteria
  Bacterial resistance: Spectinomycin, 50 μg/mL
  Growth temperature: 37°C
  Growth strain: DH5alpha
  Copy number: High Copy
Gene/Insert
  Gene/Insert name: epyC promoter
  Species: Phaeodactylum tricornutum
  Insert size (bp): 1128
  Mutation: Promoter sequence mutated to remove bsaI sites for domestication
  Cloning method: Gibson Cloning
How to cite: pL0_AC-epyC was a gift from Christopher Dupont (Addgene plasmid # 202104 ; http://n2t.net/addgene:202104 ; RRID:Addgene_202104)
