[The description below was written by a language model from this plasmid's Addgene catalogue record and pLannotate feature annotations shown in this document.]
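Description:
pL0_AC-epyC is a Level 0 part plasmid for the Universal Loop (uLoop) assembly system, built on the pL0R backbone and classed as a synthetic biology vector. It is a small construct of about 3.2 kb maintained in E. coli. The annotated backbone carries a high-copy ColE1/pUC-type origin of replication and an aadA gene, which confers spectinomycin (and streptomycin) resistance and matches the catalogued selection. The automated annotation also picks up a short fragment of the pUC18/19 multiple cloning site and a small fragment resembling the Tn5 transposase coding sequence. These appear to be leftover backbone sequence upstream of aadA, not functional elements.

The payload is a 1,128 bp promoter region from the diatom Phaeodactylum tricornutum, recorded as the epyC promoter from gene 41316 and inserted by Gibson cloning. The feature table does not annotate this insert, which is expected for a non-standard diatom sequence; it presumably lies in the unannotated part of the plasmid. The promoter was "domesticated", meaning internal BsaI recognition sites were mutated away. This matters because BsaI is a Type IIS enzyme, and such enzymes are used to release parts with defined overhangs in Golden Gate-style assembly, so an internal site would cut the part itself. Here the part is flanked by the A and C overhangs, which specify its position as a promoter module.

The plasmid has no expression function of its own. It serves as a reusable promoter donor that is combined with coding sequence and terminator parts to build Level 1 transcription units, which would suit transgene expression in P. tricornutum. The record does not describe the promoter's strength or regulation.
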