Features (pLannotate 1.2.2; 4 found; start..end, strand, type, name):
    229..261     +  misc_feature   MCS (fragment): pUC18/19 multiple cloning site
    262..378     +  CDS            tnpA (fragment): TN5P_ECOLX - Also known as tnp. Experimental evidence at protein level: Swiss-Prot protein existence level 1. Mediates transposition of transposon Tn5 by a 'cut and paste' mechanism. First, the monomeric transposase binds the 19 bp inverted DNA repeats flanking the transposon. Then, dimerization of the DNA- bound transposase creates a synaptic DNA complex. After nicking of the first DNA strand, excision of the transposon proceeds through a series of intermediates. The transposase then mediates the insertion of the transposon at a new site by strand transfer. The activity of the wild- type tran
    410..1198    +  CDS            aadA: S3AD_ECOLX - Experimental evidence at protein level: Swiss-Prot protein existence level 1. Mediates bacterial resistance to the antibiotics streptomycin and spectinomycin. From Escherichia coli.
   1292..1880    +  rep_origin     ori: high-copy-number ColE1/pMB1/pBR322/pUC origin of replication
>Addgene plasmid #202104 | pL0_AC-epyC | addgene full sequence | sequence record 405424 | Addgene NGS Result
GGATGCGAGTAATGAGCTCGGCACAAAATCACCACTCGATACAGGCAGCCCATCAGTCCGGGACGGCGTC
AGCGGGAGAGCCGTTGTAAGGCGGCAGACTTTGCTCATGTTACCGATGCTATTCGGAAGAACGGCAACTA
AGCTGCCGGGTTTGAAACACGGATGATCTCGCGGAGGGTAGCATGTTGATTGTAACGATGACAGAGCGTT
GCTGCCTGTGATCACCGCTCCTCTAGAGTCGACTTGCAGGCATGCAAGCTTAGCAAGCGAACCGGAATTG
CCAGCTGGGGCGCCCTCTGGTAAGGTTGGGAAGCCCTGCAAAGTAAACTGGATGGCTTTCTTGCCGCCAA
GGATCTGATGGCGCAGGGGATCAATATCTGATCAAGAGACAGGATGAGGATCGTTTCGCATGAGGGAAGC
GGTGATCGCCGAAGTATCGACTCAACTATCAGAGGTAGTTGGCGTCATCGAGCGCCATCTCGAACCGACG
TTGCTGGCCGTACATTTGTACGGCTCCGCAGTGGATGGCGGCCTGAAGCCACACAGTGATATTGATTTGC
TGGTTACGGTGACCGTAAGGCTTGATGAAACAACGCGGCGAGCTTTGATCAACGACCTTTTGGAAACTTC
GGCTTCCCCTGGAGAGAGTGAGATTCTCCGCGCTGTAGAAGTCACCATTGTTGTGCACGACGACATCATT
CCGTGGCGTTATCCAGCTAAGCGCGAACTGCAATTTGGAGAATGGCAGCGCAATGACATTCTTGCTGGTA
TCTTCGAGCCAGCCACGATCGACATTGATCTGGCTATCTTGCTGACAAAAGCAAGAGAACATAGCGTTGC
CTTGGTAGGTCCAGCGGCGGAGGAACTCTTTGATCCGGTTCCTGAACAGGATCTATTTGAGGCGCTAAAT
GAAACCTTAACGCTATGGAACTCGCCGCCCGACTGGGCTGGCGATGAGCGAAATGTAGTGCTTACGTTGT
CCCGCATTTGGTACAGCGCAGTAACCGGCAAAATCGCGCCGAAGGATGTCGCTGCCGACTGGGCAATGGA
GCGCCTGCCGGCCCAGTATCAGCCCGTCATACTTGAAGCTAGACAGGCTTATCTTGGACAAGAAGAAGAT
CGCTTGGCCTCGCGCGCAGATCAGTTGGAAGAATTTGTCCACTACGTGAAAGGCGAGATCACCAAGGTAG
TCGGCAAATAATAATCACCTAGAATGCATGACCAAAATCCCTTAACGTGAGTTTTCGTTCCACTGAGCGT
CAGACCCCGTAGAAAAGATCAAAGGATCTTCTTGAGATCCTTTTTTTCTGCGCGTAATCTGCTGCTTGCA
AACAAAAAAACCACCGCTACCAGCGGTGGTTTGTTTGCCGGATCAAGAGCTACCAACTCTTTTTCCGAAG
GTAACTGGCTTCAGCAGAGCGCAGATACCAAATACTGTTCTTCTAGTGTAGCCGTAGTTAGGCCACCACT
TCAAGAACTCTGTAGCACCGCCTACATACCTCGCTCTGCTAATCCTGTTACCAGTGGCTGCTGCCAGTGG
CGATAAGTCGTGTCTTACCGGGTTGGACTCAAGACGATAGTTACCGGATAAGGCGCAGCGGTCGGGCTGA
ACGGGGGGTTCGTGCACACAGCCCAGCTTGGAGCGAACGACCTACACCGAACTGAGATACCTACAGCGTG
AGCTATGAGAAAGCGCCACGCTTCCCGAAGGGAGAAAGGCGGACAGGTATCCGGTAAGCGGCAGGGTCGG
AACAGGAGAGCGCACGAGGGAGCTTCCAGGGGGAAACGCCTGGTATCTTTATAGTCCTGTCGGGTTTCGC
CACCTCTGACTTGAGCGTCGATTTTTGTGATGCTCGTCAGGGGGGCGGAGCCTATGGAAAAACGCCAGCA
ACGCGGCCTTTTTACGGTTCCTGGCCTTTTGCTGGCCTTTTGCTCACATGTTCTTTCCTGCGTTATCCCC
TGATTCTGTGGGTGGAAGGGCTCGGAGTTGTGGTATCTATGTATCCTGGTGGTCTCGCATTGTTTGGGAT
GTTGGTTGGATTTCGAATTGCTTGGTGATTGAATTTGTGGGATAAAGGTCGTCAAAAAGTCTTCGATTCT
GAAAGGAAACCGGTGGGATTCGATGTGCACAAGTCAATTCTACACGTGGTCTATTTATTAGCGGTTTCGT
TAAGTGAAACAGGACATGCGAAAGGCCAGAGCGTGCCAGAGACTGGTGACGTCATGGTTTCATTCGAAGG
GCGTATCTTTTTGTTCGTTGCTCATCGATGGGACCCTGCAAGGCAGGAGCTTACATTCTTGGTCCCTCGG
TGATATTCCCGTATCCTGTGAGTTCGCAAATAAATTCGGGCTTTATTACTTACTACCAAAGACGAGCTGG
TAGACACAGAATGTTCCTAGATCGTGGGTCGATCTAGCTAGTAGGCCTATCCCGTCAACCGAGGGAAGGC
CTAACCGTAAAGATTTTGTTTGCTGGCCAACGGAATCAGACGCAATAAGAGAATTCTGGTTGGTTATATT
GTTGTCGTTCTTGCACAAATCCAGATTGATTCTGTTCCTCACAAGTCATAATGCATTGGGAAAGATTTAT
AATGGGAGTCTTAGCTGCAGCACGCTCCACCGGTTTATTTTCTATCTTGGAAATATACTCTAGCTAGAGG
GCAACTTTAGCGATCGACGACTGACGTGGACGTCTCCAGTCGTGCAAAACCATACAGTTGATCGCTTTTT
TGTACCACCAAGATGTCTCGAACGTCGGGAACGTCCGAGAGATAGCGAATCGTGTGAACGGACCTTGTGT
TTTCGGGGAGTCCGACAACACCAATCTGACGTTGTGGAAGGCAAGAGGTGAGTGGGTACACGAGTGCCGA
ACTTTCTTTTCCAGAACGTGTCGCCAGATTGTGATGTGTCTGACCGCAAGGATACGGCGGTAAGCGGGAA
CGACTCGCGGGTAGAAGAAAAGCAAATGTACTGTGTTAACTGTAAGTCATGGCCAAGACCAAAACCTTTT
CCTCCAGATGCCTCACGGTGACCGAGGCACATTGATCTCCTGGCTTGCCTGTCTCCTCTCGAGACGCCAA
CCTTTACCGTCAACATCTATAGATAAACGCTACTACCCACATTCGAAACCGACAGGCTTGACTCCTGAGA
CCTGAGACGAGACGAGACAGCCTGAGAAT
